>Addgene plasmid #128904 | JB93 | addgene full sequence | sequence record 254220 | Addgene NGS Result
GACGGATCGGGAGATCTCCCGATCCCCTATGGTGCACTCTCAGTACAATCTGCTCTGATGCCGCATAGTT
AAGCCAGTATCTGCTCCCTGCTTGTGTGTTGGAGGTCGCTGAGTAGTGCGCGAGCAAAATTTAAGCTACA
ACAAGGCAAGGCTTGACCGACAATTGCATGAAGAATCTGCTTAGGGTTAGGCGTTTTGCGCTGCTTCGCG
ATGTACGGGCCAGATATACGCGTTGACATTGATTATTGACTAGTTATTAATAGTAATCAATTACGGGGTC
ATTAGTTCATAGCCCATATATGGAGTTCCGCGTTACATAACTTACGGTAAATGGCCCGCCTGGCTGACCG
CCCAACGACCCCCGCCCATTGACGTCAATAATGACGTATGTTCCCATAGTAACGCCAATAGGGACTTTCC
ATTGACGTCAATGGGTGGAGTATTTACGGTAAACTGCCCACTTGGCAGTACATCAAGTGTATCATATGCC
AAGTACGCCCCCTATTGACGTCAATGACGGTAAATGGCCCGCCTGGCATTATGCCCAGTACATGACCTTA
TGGGACTTTCCTACTTGGCAGTACATCTACGTATTAGTCATCGCTATTACCATGGTGATGCGGTTTTGGC
AGTACATCAATGGGCGTGGATAGCGGTTTGACTCACGGGGATTTCCAAGTCTCCACCCCATTGACGTCAA
TGGGAGTTTGTTTTGGCACCAAAATCAACGGGACTTTCCAAAATGTCGTAACAACTCCGCCCCATTGACG
CAAATGGGCGGTAGGCGTGTACGGTGGGAGGTCTATATAAGCAGAGCTCTCTGGCTAACTAGAGAACCCA
CTGCTTACTGGCTTATCGAAATTAATACGACTCACTATAGGGAGACCCAAGCTGGCTAGCAAGCTTACCG
GTATGACCTCTAGGAAGAAAGTGTTGCTGAAGGTTATCATCCTGGGAGATTCTGGAGTCGGGAAGACATC
ACTCATGAACCAGTATGTGAATAAGAAATTCAGCAATCAGTACAAAGCCACAATAGGAGCTGACTTTCTG
ACCAAGGAGGTGATGGTGGATGACAGGCTAGTCACAATGCAGATATGGGACACAGCAGGACTGGAACGGT
TCCAGTCTCTCGGTGTGGCCTTCTACAGAGGTGCAGACTGCTGCGTTCTGGTATTTGATGTGACTGCCCC
CAACACATTCAAAACCCTAGATAGCTGGAGAGATGAGTTTCTCATCCAGGCCAGTCCCCGAGATCCTGAA
AACTTCCCATTTGTTGTGTTGGGAAACAAGATTGACCTCGAAAACAGACAAGTGGCCACAAAGCGGGCAC
AGGCCTGGTGCTACAGCAAAAACAACATTCCCTACTTTGAGACCAGTGCCAAGGAGGCCATCAACGTGGA
GCAGGCGTTCCAGACGATTGCACGGAATGCACTTAAGCAGGAAACGGAGGTGGAGCTGTACAACGAATTT
CCTGAACCTATCAAACTGGACAAGAATGACCGGGCCAAGGCCTCGGCAGAAAGCCCGCGGGAATTCGGAG
CCGGAGCTGGTACCATGGACAAGGACAACACCGTGCCCCTGAAGCTGATCGCCCTGCTGGCCAACGGCGA
GTTCCACTCTGGCGAGCAGCTGGGAGAGACCCTGGGAATGAGCAGAGCCGCCATCAACAAGCACATCCAG
ACACTGAGAGACTGGGGAGTGGACGTGTTCACCGTGCCTGGCAAGGGCTACAGCCTGCCTGAGCCTATCC
AGCTGCTGAACGCCAAGCAGATCCTGGGACAGCTGGATGGCGGAAGCGTGGCCGTGCTGCCTGTGATCGA
CTCCACCAATCAGTACCTGCTGGACAGAATCGGAGAGCTGAAGTCCGGCGACGCCTGCATCGCCGAGTAC
CAGCAGGCTGGCAGAGGAGGCAGAGGACGGAAGTGGTTCAGCCCATTCGGAGCCAACCTGTACCTGTCCA
TGTTCTGGAGACTGGAGCAGGGACCTGCTGCTGCCATCGGACTGAGTCTGGTGATCGGAATCGTGATGGC
CGAGGTGCTGAGAAAGCTGGGAGCCGACAAGGTGAGAGTGAAGTGGCCTAATGACCTGTACCTCCAGGAC
CGCAAGCTGGCTGGCATCCTGGTGGAGCTGACAGGCAAGACAGGCGATGCCGCTCAGATCGTGATCGGAG
CCGGAATCAACATGGCCATGAGAAGAGTGGAGGAGAGCGTGGTGAACCAGGGCTGGATCACCCTGCAGGA
GGCTGGCATCAACCTGGACCGGAACACCCTGGCCGCCATGCTGATCAGAGAGCTGAGAGCCGCTCTGGAG
CTGTTCGAGCAGGAGGGACTGGCTCCTTACCTGAGCAGATGGGAGAAGCTGGACAACTTCATCAACAGAC
CTGTGAAGCTGATCATCGGCGACAAGGAAATCTTCGGCATCTCCAGAGGAATCGACAAGCAGGGAGCTCT
GCTGCTGGAGCAGGACGGAATCATCAAGCCCTGGATGGGCGGAGAAATCTCCCTGAGAAGCGCAGAGAAG
GGATCCGTCGACGGAGCCGGTGCTGGCGCATACCCCTACGACGTGCCCGACTACGCAGGCTCCGCAGTTC
CAGCGGTAGAAATCACCCACACCTTCTGGGAAAGGAACCTGCCCTCTGTTTCTGGCCTGCTGAAGATCAT
TGGATTTTCCACATCAGTAACTGCCCTGGGGTTTGTGCTGTACAAATACAAGCTCCTGCCACGGTCTTGA
CCCGGGGATATCCAGCACAGTGGCGGCCGCTCGAGTCTAGAGGGCCCGTTTAAACCCGCTGATCAGCCTC
GACTGTGCCTTCTAGTTGCCAGCCATCTGTTGTTTGCCCCTCCCCCGTGCCTTCCTTGACCCTGGAAGGT
GCCACTCCCACTGTCCTTTCCTAATAAAATGAGGAAATTGCATCGCATTGTCTGAGTAGGTGTCATTCTA
TTCTGGGGGGTGGGGTGGGGCAGGACAGCAAGGGGGAGGATTGGGAAGACAATAGCAGGCATGCTGGGGA
TGCGGTGGGCTCTATGGCTTCTGAGGCGGAAAGAACCAGCTGGGGCTCTAGGGGGTATCCCC
[124 nt withheld, positions 3073-3196]
C
[91 nt withheld, positions 3198-3288]
A
[49 nt withheld, positions 3290-3338]
CCTTTGACGTTGGAGTCCACGTTCTTT
[37 nt withheld, positions 3366-3402]
ACCCTATCTCGGTCTATTCTTTTGATTTATAAGGGATTTTGCCGATTTCGGCCTATTGGTTAAAAAATGA
GCTGATTTAACAAAAATTTAACGCGAATTAATTCTGTGGAATGTGTGTCAGTTAGGGTGTGGAAAGTCCC
CAGGCTCCCCAGCAGGCAGAAGTATGCAAAGCATGCATCTCAATTAGTCAGCAACCAGGTGTGGAAAGTC
CCCAGGCTCCCCAGCAGGCAGAAGTATGCAAAGCATGCATCTCAATTAGTCAGCAACCATAGTCCCGCCC
CTAACTCCGCCCATCCCGCCCCTAACTCCGCCCAGTTCCGCCCATTCTCCGCCCCATGGCTGACTAATTT
TTTTTATTTATGCAGAGGCCGAGGCCGCCTCTGCCTCTGAGCTATTCCAGAAGTAGTGAGGAGGCTTTTT
TGGAGGCCTAGGCTTTTGCAAAAAGCTCCCGGGAGCTTGTATATCCATTTTCGGATCTGATCAAGAGACA
GGATGAGGATCGTTTCGCATGATTGAACAAGATGGATTGCACGCAGGTTCTCCGGCCGCTTGGGTGGAGA
GGCTATTCGGCTATGACTGGGCACAACAGACAATCGGCTGCTCTGATGCCGCCGTGTTCCGGCTGTCAGC
GCAGGGGCGCCCGGTTCTTTTTGTCAAGACCGACCTGTCCGGTGCCCTGAATGAACTGCAGGACGAGGCA
GCGCGGCTATCGTGGCTGGCCACGACGGGCGTTCCTTGCGCAGCTGTGCTCGACGTTGTCACTGAAGCGG
GAAGGGACTGGCTGCTATTGGGCGAAGTGCCGGGGCAGGATCTCCTGTCATCTCACCTTGCTCCTGCCGA
GAAAGTATCCATCATGGCTGATGCAATGCGGCGGCTGCATACGCTTGATCCGGCTACCTGCCCATTCGAC
CACCAAGCGAAACATCGCATCGAGCGAGCACGTACTCGGATGGAAGCCGGTCTTGTCGATCAGGATGATC
TGGACGAAGAGCATCAGGGGCTCGCGCCAGCCGAACTGTTCGCCAGGCTCAAGGCGCGCATGCCCGACGG
CGAGGATCTCGTCGTGACCCATGGCGATGCCTGCTTGCCGAATATCATGGTGGAAAATGGCCGCTTTTCT
GGATTCATCGACTGTGGCCGGCTGGGTGTGGCGGACCGCTATCAGGACATAGCGTTGGCTACCCGTGATA
TTGCTGAAGAGCTTGGCGGCGAATGGGCTGACCGCTTCCTCGTGCTTTACGGTATCGCCGCTCCCGATTC
GCAGCGCATCGCCTTCTATCGCCTTCTTGACGAGTTCTTCTGAGCGGGACTCTGGGGTTCGAAATGACCG
ACCAAGCGACGCCCAACCTGCCATCACGAGATTTCGATTCCACCGCCGCCTTCTATGAAAGGTTGGGCTT
CGGAATCGTTTTCCGGGACGCCGGCTGGATGATCCTCCAGCGCGGGGATCTCATGCTGGAGTTCTTCGCC
CACCCCAACTTGTTTATTGCAGCTTATAATGGTTACAAATAAAGCAATAGCATCACAAATTTCACAAATA
AAGCATTTTTTTCACTGCATTCTAGTTGTGGTTTGTCCAAACTCATCAATGTATCTTATCATGTCTGTAT
ACCGTCGACCTCTAGCTAGAGCTTGGCGTAATCATGGTCATAGCTGTTTCCTGTGTGAAATTGTTATCCG
CTCACAATTCCACACAACATACGAGCCGGAAGCATAAAGTGTAAAGCCTGGGGTGCCTAATGAGTGAGCT
AACTCACATTAATTGCGTTGCGCTCACTGCCCGCTTTCCAGTCGGGAAACCTGTCGTGCCAGCTGCATTA
ATGAATCGGCCAACGCGCGGGGAGAGGCGGTTTGCGTATTGGGCGCTCTTCCGCTTCCTCGCTCACTGAC
TCGCTGCGCTCGGTCGTTCGGCTGCGGCGAGCGGTATCAGCTCACTCAAAGGCGGTAATACGGTTATCCA
CAGAATCAGGGGATAACGCAGGAAAGAACATGTGAGCAAAAGGCCAGCAAAAGGCCAGGAACCGTAAAAA
GGCCGCGTTGCTGGCGTTTTTCCATAGGCTCCGCCCCCCTGACGAGCATCACAAAAATCGACGCTCAAGT
CAGAGGTGGCGAAACCCGACAGGACTATAAAGATACCAGGCGTTTCCCCCTGGAAGCTCCCTCGTGCGCT
CTCCTGTTCCGACCCTGCCGCTTACCGGATACCTGTCCGCCTTTCTCCCTTCGGGAAGCGTGGCGCTTTC
TCATAGCTCACGCTGTAGGTATCTCAGTTCGGTGTAGGTCGTTCGCTCCAAGCTGGGCTGTGTGCACGAA
CCCCCCGTTCAGCCCGACCGCTGCGCCTTATCCGGTAACTATCGTCTTGAGTCCAACCCGGTAAGACACG
ACTTATCGCCACTGGCAGCAGCCACTGGTAACAGGATTAGCAGAGCGAGGTATGTAGGCGGTGCTACAGA
GTTCTTGAAGTGGTGGCCTAACTACGGCTACACTAGAAGAACAGTATTTGGTATCTGCGCTCTGCTGAAG
CCAGTTACCTTCGGAAAAAGAGTTGGTAGCTCTTGATCCGGCAAACAAACCACCGCTGGTAGCGGTGGTT
TTTTTGTTTGCAAGCAGCAGATTACGCGCAGAAAAAAAGGATCTCAAGAAGATCCTTTGATCTTTTCTAC
GGGGTCTGACGCTCAGTGGAACGAAAACTCACGTTAAGGGATTTTGGTCATGAGATTATCAAAAAGGATC
TTCACCTAGATCCTTTTAAATTAAAAATGAAGTTTTAAATCAATCTAAAGTATATATGAGTAAACTTGGT
CTGACAGTTACCAATGCTTAATCAGTGAGGCACCTATCTCAGCGATCTGTCTATTTCGTTCATCCATAGT
TGCCTGACTCCCCGTCGTGTAGATAACTACGATACGGGAGGGCTTACCATCTGGCCCCAGTGCTGCAATG
ATACCGCGAGACCCACGCTCACCGGCTCCAGATTTATCAGCAATAAACCAGCCAGCCGGAAGGGCCGAGC
GCAGAAGTGGTCCTGCAACTTTATCCGCCTCCATCCAGTCTATTAATTGTTGCCGGGAAGCTAGAGTAAG
TAGTTCGCCAGTTAATAGTTTGCGCAACGTTGTTGCCATTGCTACAGGCATCGTGGTGTCACGCTCGTCG
TTTGGTATGGCTTCATTCAGCTCCGGTTCCCAACGATCAAGGCGAGTTACATGATCCCCCATGTTGTGCA
AAAAAGCGGTTAGCTCCTTCGGTCCTCCGATCGTTGTCAGAAGTAAGTTGGCCGCAGTGTTATCACTCAT
GGTTATGGCAGCACTGCATAATTCTCTTACTGTCATGCCATCCGTAAGATGCTTTTCTGTGACTGGTGAG
TACTCAACCAAGTCATTCTGAGAATAGTGTATGCGGCGACCGAGTTGCTCTTGCCCGGCGTCAATACGGG
ATAATACCGCGCCACATAGCAGAACTTTAAAAGTGCTCATCATTGGAAAACGTTCTTCGGGGCGAAAACT
CTCAAGGATCTTACCGCTGTTGAGATCCAGTTCGATGTAACCCACTCGTGCACCCAACTGATCTTCAGCA
TCTTTTACTTTCACCAGCGTTTCTGGGTGAGCAAAAACAGGAAGGCAAAATGCCGCAAAAAAGGGAATAA
GGGCGACACGGAAATGTTGAATACTCATACTCTTCCTTTTTCAATATTATTGAAGCATTTATCAGGGTTA
TTGTCTCATGAGCGGATACATATTTGAATGTATTTAGAAAAATAAACAAATAGGGGTTCCGCGCACATTT
CCCCGAAAAGTGCCACCTGACGTC
Features (pLannotate 1.2.2; 22 found; start..end, strand, type, name):
     28..80      -  misc_feature   bom (fragment): basis of mobility region from pBR322
    235..614     +  enhancer       CMV enhancer: human cytomegalovirus immediate early enhancer
    615..818     +  promoter       CMV promoter: human cytomegalovirus (CMV) immediate early promoter
    814..847     +  LTR            5' LTR (truncated) (fragment): truncated 5' long terminal repeat (LTR) from HIV-1
    863..881     +  promoter       T7 promoter: promoter for bacteriophage T7 RNA polymerase
    913..1524    +  CDS            RAB7A: RAB7A_HUMAN - Also known as RAB7. Experimental evidence at protein level: Swiss-Prot protein existence level 1. Small GTPase which cycles between active GTP-bound and inactive GDP-bound states. In its active state, binds to a variety of effector proteins playing a key role in the regulation of endo- lysosomal trafficking. Governs early-to-late endosomal maturation, microtubule minus-end as well as plus-end directed endosomal migration and positioning, and endosome-lysosome transport through different protein-protein interaction cascades. Plays a central role, not only in endosomal traffic, but
   1561..2520    +  CDS            BirA(R118G): promiscuous R118G mutant of the E. coli biotin protein ligase (Cronan, 2005) also known as BirA* or BioID
   2587..2727    +  CDS            MAOA (fragment): AOFA_HUMAN - Experimental evidence at protein level: Swiss-Prot protein existence level 1. Catalyzes the oxidative deamination of biogenic and xenobiotic amines and has important functions in the metabolism of neuroactive and vasoactive amines in the central nervous system and peripheral tissues. MAOA preferentially oxidizes biogenic amines such as 5-hydroxytryptamine (5-HT), norepinephrine and epinephrine. From Homo sapiens (Human).
   2803..3027    +  polyA_signal   bGH poly(A) signal: bovine growth hormone polyadenylation signal
   3031..3052    +  promoter       SV40 promoter (fragment): SV40 enhancer and early promoter
   3073..3501    +  rep_origin     f1 ori (sequence partly withheld): f1 bacteriophage origin of replication; arrow indicates direction of (+) strand synthesis
   3515..3844    +  promoter       SV40 promoter: SV40 enhancer and early promoter
   3911..4702    +  CDS            neo: KKA2_KLEPN - Also known as kan, nptII. Experimental evidence at protein level: Swiss-Prot protein existence level 1. Resistance to kanamycin, neomycin, paromomycin, ribostamycin, butirosin and gentamicin B. From Klebsiella pneumoniae.
   4726..4884    +  CDS            ble (fragment): BLE_KLEPN - Experimental evidence at protein level: Swiss-Prot protein existence level 1. Binding protein with a strong affinity to the bleomycin family of antibiotics. Binds to CL990; an antimitotic-antibiotic compound. From Klebsiella pneumoniae.
   4879..5000    +  polyA_signal   SV40 poly(A) signal: SV40 polyadenylation signal
   5073..5089    -  protein_bind   lac operator: The lac repressor binds to the lac operator to inhibit transcription in E. coli. This inhibition can be relieved by adding lactose or isopropyl-β-D-thiogalactopyranoside (IPTG). lac repressor encoded by lacI
   5097..5127    -  promoter       lac promoter: promoter for the E. coli lac operon
   5142..5163    -  protein_bind   CAP binding site: CAP binding activates transcription in the presence of cAMP. E. coli catabolite activator protein
   5176..5268    -  CDS            lacI (fragment): lac repressor; lacI; The lac repressor binds to the lac operator to inhibit transcription in E. coli. This inhibition can be relieved by adding lactose or isopropyl-β-D-thiogalactopyranoside (IPTG).
   5451..6039    -  rep_origin     ori: high-copy-number ColE1/pMB1/pBR322/pUC origin of replication
   6210..7070    -  CDS            AmpR: β-lactamase; bla; confers resistance to ampicillin, carbenicillin, and related antibiotics
   7071..7175    -  promoter       AmpR promoter: bla
