[The description below was written by a language model from this plasmid's Addgene catalogue record and pLannotate feature annotations shown in this document.]
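Description:
JB93 is a mammalian expression plasmid built on a backbone recorded as cDNA3.7, whose annotated layout resembles a pcDNA3-type vector. It is propagated in E. coli through a high-copy ColE1/pUC origin and selected with ampicillin via the β-lactamase gene. An f1 origin is also present. For mammalian cells, the backbone carries a neomycin phosphotransferase gene driven by the SV40 early promoter and terminated by the SV40 poly(A) signal, which would allow G418 selection of stable transfectants. Small annotated fragments (bom, HIV-1 LTR, ble, lacI, lac promoter/operator) appear to be backbone remnants rather than functional parts of the design.

The payload is a single fusion open reading frame expressed from the CMV immediate early enhancer and promoter and terminated by the bovine growth hormone poly(A) signal; a T7 promoter lies just upstream of the coding region. The fusion begins with human RAB7A, a small GTPase that regulates endo-lysosomal trafficking. The "QL" in the insert name conventionally denotes a glutamine-to-leucine substitution that locks a GTPase in its GTP-bound state, though the record does not specify the mutation. RAB7A is followed by BirA(R118G), the promiscuous biotin ligase used for BioID. Next comes an HA epitope tag, named in the insert but not picked up in the feature table, and then a C-terminal fragment of human monoamine oxidase A. According to the stated purpose, this last segment relocalises the fusion to mitochondria. Placing the GTPase at this ectopic site lets proteins that associate with it be biotinylated by BirA* in living cells, so that interactors and effectors can be identified by proximity labelling.
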