Addgene plasmid #128904: JB93
Purpose: mammalian expression, proximity labelling, mitochondrial relocalisation
Depositing lab: Sean Munro. Publication: In vivo identification of GTPase interactors by mitochondrial relocalization and proximity biotinylation. Gillingham AK, Bertram J, Begum F, Munro S. Elife. 2019 Jul 11;8. pii: 45916. doi: 10.7554/eLife.45916. PubMed 31294692.
Backbone
  Vector backbone: cDNA3.7
  Vector type: Mammalian Expression
Growth in bacteria
  Bacterial resistance: Ampicillin, 100 μg/mL
  Growth temperature: 37°C
  Growth strain: DH5alpha
  Copy number: High Copy
Gene/Insert
  Gene/Insert name: Rab7AQL-BirA*-HA-MAO
  Species: H. sapiens (human)
  Entrez Gene: RAB7A (a.k.a. CMT2B, PRO2706, RAB7)
  Cloning method: Restriction Enzyme; 5′ cloning site Unknown (unknown if destroyed); 3′ cloning site Unknown (unknown if destroyed)
Terms and licenses: Academic/Nonprofit Terms; Industry Terms: Not Available to Industry
Depositor comments: Please visit https://www.biorxiv.org/content/10.1101/553206v2 for bioRxiv preprint.
How to cite: JB93 was a gift from Sean Munro (Addgene plasmid # 128904 ; http://n2t.net/addgene:128904 ; RRID:Addgene_128904)
